Addgene plasmid #245636: pICSL12029
Purpose: Level 0 Golden Gate part pAt5: XET (At5g65730) promoter, GGAG - AATG
Depositing lab: Mark Youles. Depositing organization: Sainsbury Laboratory, Norwich.
Backbone
  Vector backbone: pICH41295
  Backbone size w/o insert (bp): 2249
  Vector type: Synthetic Biology
Growth in bacteria
  Bacterial resistance: Spectinomycin, 50 μg/mL
  Growth temperature: 37°C
  Growth strain: DH5alpha
  Copy number: High Copy
Gene/Insert
  Gene/Insert name: pAt5: XET (At5g65730) promoter
  Species: A. thaliana (mustard weed)
  Insert size (bp): 974
  Mutation: BsaI/BpiI sites removed by point-mutation
  Cloning method: Restriction Enzyme; 5′ cloning site BsaI (destroyed during cloning); 3′ cloning site BsaI (destroyed during cloning)
  Sequencing primers: 5′ TCACATGTTCTTTCCTGCG; 3′ GTCTCATGAGCGGATACATATTTGAATG
Terms and licenses: Academic/Nonprofit Terms; Industry Terms: Not Available to Industry
Depositor comments: Level 0 promoter + 5' untranslated region module used for GoldenGate assemblies using the MoClo overhang syntax
How to cite: pICSL12029 was a gift from Mark Youles (Addgene plasmid # 245636 ; http://n2t.net/addgene:245636 ; RRID:Addgene_245636)
