[The description below was written by a language model from this plasmid's Addgene catalogue record and pLannotate feature annotations shown in this document.]
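Description:
pICSL12029 is a Level 0 Golden Gate (MoClo) part plasmid built in the pICH41295 backbone, a small synthetic-biology cloning vector maintained in E. coli. It replicates from a high-copy ColE1/pUC-type origin and is selected with spectinomycin through the aadA gene, which the feature table places downstream of a bla (AmpR) promoter. The short annotated fragments of lacI, an integrase and a gentamicin acetyltransferase are most likely remnants of the sequences from which the backbone and resistance cassette were derived, not functional genes. The sequenced plasmid is 3,223 nt, consistent with the stated 2,249 bp backbone plus a 974 bp insert.

The payload is the promoter of the Arabidopsis thaliana gene At5g65730, labelled XET in the record (an abbreviation usually standing for xyloglucan endotransglycosylase), supplied as a combined promoter plus 5′ untranslated region module. It is flanked by the MoClo fusion overhangs GGAG at the 5′ end and AATG at the 3′ end, so the part ends at the start codon position and can be joined directly to a coding sequence module. Internal BsaI and BpiI recognition sites were removed by point mutation ("domestication"), so the fragment is not cut internally by the type IIS enzymes used in assembly. The automated annotation does not identify the promoter itself; it presumably lies in the unannotated region between the lacI fragment and the AmpR promoter.

The plasmid has no expression function on its own. It serves as a standardised building block that is combined with coding sequence, tag and terminator modules in one-pot Golden Gate reactions to make Level 1 transcription units, presumably for plant expression under this Arabidopsis promoter. The record gives no information on the promoter's expression pattern or strength.
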