Features (pLannotate 1.2.2; 6 found; start..end, strand, type, name):
      1..589     +  rep_origin     ori: high-copy-number ColE1/pMB1/pBR322/pUC origin of replication
    772..821     +  CDS            lacI (fragment): lac repressor; lacI; The lac repressor binds to the lac operator to inhibit transcription in E. coli. This inhibition can be relieved by adding lactose or isopropyl-β-D-thiogalactopyranoside (IPTG).
   1936..2040    +  promoter       AmpR promoter: bla
   2031..2111    -  CDS            int (fragment): INT2_ECOLX - Protein inferred from homology: Swiss-Prot protein existence level 3. Putative integrase believed to be involved in the insertion of antibiotic resistance genes into plasmids and transposons. From Escherichia coli.
   2199..2255    +  CDS            GmR (fragment): gentamycin acetyltransferase; aacC1; confers resistance to gentamycin
   2262..3050    +  CDS            aadA: S3AD_ECOLX - Experimental evidence at protein level: Swiss-Prot protein existence level 1. Mediates bacterial resistance to the antibiotics streptomycin and spectinomycin. From Escherichia coli.
>Addgene plasmid #245636 | pICSL12029 | addgene full sequence | sequence record 495534 | Addgene NGS Result
TTGAGATCCTTTTTTTCTGCGCGTAATCTGCTGCTTGCAAACAAAAAAACCACCGCTACCAGCGGTGGTT
TGTTTGCCGGATCAAGAGCTACCAACTCTTTTTCCGAAGGTAACTGGCTTCAGCAGAGCGCAGATACCAA
ATACTGTTCTTCTAGTGTAGCCGTAGTTAGGCCACCACTTCAAGAACTCTGTAGCACCGCCTACATACCT
CGCTCTGCTAATCCTGTTACCAGTGGCTGCTGCCAGTGGCGATAAGTCGTGTCTTACCGGGTTGGACTCA
AGACGATAGTTACCGGATAAGGCGCAGCGGTCGGGCTGAACGGGGGGTTCGTGCACACAGCCCAGCTTGG
AGCGAACGACCTACACCGAACTGAGATACCTACAGCGTGAGCTATGAGAAAGCGCCACGCTTCCCGAAGG
GAGAAAGGCGGACAGGTATCCGGTAAGCGGCAGGGTCGGAACAGGAGAGCGCACGAGGGAGCTTCCAGGG
GGAAACGCCTGGTATCTTTATAGTCCTGTCGGGTTTCGCCACCTCTGACTTGAGCGTCGATTTTTGTGAT
GCTCGTCAGGGGGGCGGAGCCTATGGAAAAACGCCAGCAACGCGGCCTTTTTACGGTTCCTGGCCTTTTG
CTGGCCTTTTGCTCACATGTTCTTTCCTGCGTTATCCCCTGATTCTGTGGATAACCGTATTACCGCCTTT
GAGTGAGCTGATACCGCTCGCCGCAGCCGAACGACCGAGCGCAGCGAGTCAGTGAGCGAGGAAGCGGAAG
AGCGCCCAATACGCAAACCGCCTCTCCCCGCGCGTTGGCCGATTCATTAATCACTCTGTGGTCTCAGGAG
ATGTCGGCGAGTCTCACTAAGATGTTGAAGTAACAAAACATGAAATGAGAAATGAAATTAATGTTCTTAC
CTTCATGTTAAGTTGAAGTAGATCATAATTATCCCATGTGATTTGGTACCAAAGTTTTTTTTTTCAGATC
TACGTACACTCGAGTCGACCTTTGCTATGAACTCAAATATGATCCAATAAAATTTTATATTCTTCTGTGT
TTTTTTTTTTTGTATTCAAATTTGGATAGAAACAAGTATTTAGTAGGTCGTAGGTGCCATAGGTGGCCCT
TGGGAAACATCCAATGGATACAAACCTCATATTATAAATTCTCTATGCCAAAATAATTAGGACCATAGGT
TATGTTATGTACCTCAACCATCCTTTGATTGAGACATTAAATTCCTTCACGTTTGTAAACCACACTTTCG
TATACATTTTCTTCCCTAACACTTCTTGGCACTGTTTCTTTTATTAATTTGATTTTTGAAACATATGTCA
AAAGAAAAGAAAAGAATCGAAACATTTAATTAATTAATGTTTGTAATTGCACGTTGTACATTCATTACTT
TTATAAAGAGACTGATCAAATGATGATTGATAATCCTTTTAGTGTATATTAGGCGTGTCAATGGTGTATA
TATTATATAGTGTCTATATGTCATAAGAAACGTCATAAATTTTATCAAAGGAACAACAATTTAAGTCTGA
TTAATCTATAATTCTCATCCTTACATTTTCATTGGCATCAAATTTAGGTAATTTTTAGAATATAGCTTAA
TAAATGAGTAGGCCAAGAGGACGGCTCGCAATTAGCTGTGTGGAAAGCTAAACGATGTCTCCTACCGTCC
ACGTCAGCGTCTTAAATCCTCAAATCCCATTGGCAACAAAAAAAACATTGTGTATATAAATACATGCATA
CTTATCACTCTCTACTCACTTTTACAACTAACTCATAAGTAAAACACAGACAGTTTTTAGAATGTGAGAC
CACGAAGTGGCTCTTCAGTGGACGAAAGGGCCTCGTGATACGCCTATTTTTATAGGTTAATGTCATGATA
ATAATGGTTTCTTAGACGTCAGGTGGCACTTTTCGGGGAAATGTGCGCGGAACCCCTATTTGTTTATTTT
TCTAAATACATTCAAATATGTATCCGCTCATGAGACAATAACCCTGATAAATGCTTCAATAATATTGAAA
AAGGAAGAGTATGCGCTCACGCAACTGGTCCAGAACCTTGACCGAACGCAGCGGTGGTAACGGCGCAGTG
GCGGTTTTCATGGCTTGTTATGACTGTTTTTTTTTGGGGTACAGTCTATGCCTCGGGCATCCAAGCAGCA
AGCGCGTTACGCCGTGGGTCGATGTTTGATGTTATGGAGCAGCAACGATGTTACGCAGCAGGGCAGTCGC
CCTAAAACAAAGTTAAACATCATGAGGGAAGCGGTGATCGCCGAAGTATCGACTCAACTATCAGAGGTAG
TTGGCGTCATCGAGCGCCATCTCGAACCGACGTTGCTGGCCGTACATTTGTACGGCTCCGCAGTGGATGG
CGGCCTGAAGCCACACAGCGATATTGATTTGCTGGTTACGGTGACCGTAAGGCTTGATGAAACAACGCGG
CGAGCTTTGATCAACGACCTTTTGGAAACTTCGGCTTCCCCTGGAGAGAGCGAGATTCTCCGCGCTGTAG
AAGTCACCATTGTTGTGCACGACGACATCATTCCGTGGCGTTATCCAGCTAAGCGCGAACTGCAATTTGG
AGAATGGCAGCGCAATGACATTCTTGCAGGTATCTTCGAGCCAGCCACGATCGACATTGATCTGGCTATC
TTGCTGACAAAAGCAAGAGAACATAGCGTTGCCTTGGTAGGTCCAGCGGCGGAGGAACTCTTTGATCCGG
TTCCTGAACAGGATCTATTTGAGGCGCTAAATGAAACCTTAACGCTATGGAACTCGCCGCCCGACTGGGC
TGGCGATGAGCGAAATGTAGTGCTTACGTTGTCCCGCATTTGGTACAGCGCAGTAACCGGCAAAATCGCG
CCGAAGGATGTCGCTGCCGACTGGGCAATGGAGCGCCTGCCGGCCCAGTATCAGCCCGTCATACTTGAAG
CTAGACAGGCTTATCTTGGACAAGAAGAAGATCGCTTGGCCTCGCGCGCAGATCAGTTGGAAGAATTTGT
CCATTACGTAAAAGGCGAGATCACCAAGGTAGTCGGCAAATAACTGTCAGACCAAGTTTACTCATATATA
CTTTAGATTGATTTAAAACTTCATTTTTAATTTAAAAGGATCTAGGTGAAGATCCTTTTTGATAATCTCA
TGACCAAAATCCCTTAACGTGAGTTTTCGTTCCACTGAGCGTCAGACCCCGTAGAAAAGATCAAAGGATC
TTC
